>Addgene plasmid #208160 | AiP14084 - pAAV-mMbp_promoter-SYFP2-P2A-3XFLAG-10aa-H2B*-WPRE3-BGHpA (Alias: CN4084) | addgene full sequence | sequence record 411042 | Addgene NGS Result
CCTGCAGGCAGCTGCGCGCTCGCTCGCTCACTGAGGCCGCCCGGGCGTCGGGCGACCTTTGGTCGCCCGG
CCTCAGTGAGCGAGCGAGCGCGCAGAGAGGGAGTGGCCAACTCCATCACTAGGGGTTCCTGCGGCCGCAC
GCGTTCCTTCCTGCTTAGGCCGTGTCTGCTCTGTCAGTCTTTCCTCTGGCTCTAGTCTGTCCATCTGCAG
GGATAACCTCCCAAGGGCCCTCTTGTTGGCTGTTCACCTTCCGTCTGTCTTCATAGCCTCCTGATGAGAG
AGCGCGCACACACAGGCTACCTGACTGATGTGTTGCTGCACTGTGGGGTCCAGTGACACAGCTGTGGAGG
TCAGGAACCCAGAATTAAGCTGTCTGGGAGCCACAAGTTTCAAGAGTCCATGCTATGGCTCCTACATGCA
GGTGGTGCCAGCAGCATTCCTTGGTGTCCTGTGGCTGTGGTTGCATCTCTGACTCTCCTCCACCTATCAC
ATTCCTTCTCCAGTACCAGGCCTCTGTGTCTCAGTTTTCCTCTCTCACAAGATCCCTAGCTTCAGGATTG
CACCCACCTCCACTAGCCATGAGCCCGTCCTCACTGGATCACGTCTGCAAAGACTCTATTTCCAGTTAAA
GTCACAGACACGGGCATAGAGAGGGGGATAGGATATGAAAATATCAGTTGGGGGAGGGGCATTCAATTCT
TAGCTCACATTTTCTTCATCCAATTTCCCCCACTAGAATGTAAGCTTTGAGAGAAAAGGGACCAGATCTT
ATTCCTCACCGTGGCTTTAACACTTAGAGAAAATGCATCCCCTCTAATCAATAAGTCATCGACAGTGGGT
AGATGGAGGAACGGCAGTGCGTAGTAGGATGCGTGCAAGCATAGTCTCGTGCATGGGTGCATAGATCGCT
GGGCAGGTGGACAAGGTGGGGGTGGATAAAGAAGTGGGTAGATGATTGATGTTAGGTAAATATCACTGGG
TGGACAGATGGGTGGTAGGTGGATGGATGGTTAGAATAGTCAGAAGAGGGATGGATTGATAAGGTGAACA
GATGATAAATGGGTGATAGACTGGAAGGGTTGTCAAAAGAGGATAAGGGAAGTGTGAGCTAGCCGTATTT
CTAAGGTCAGTAATAGAGTTGGGAGAAGAGGTTAAGTTACATCCATTTAAACCTCACACGAAGCTGAGAG
GGAATGGACTTGCTGCCGTTGGTGAGGAAAGCGTTGCATTTCCCGTGTGCTTGGTTGTGAAGTGCTCAGG
TCCCACATGAAGCAGTCAGGTTACTGCGGCTTACAGAGGAGCCAGATCCAAATGCCCCGAGTAAGCACGT
CCCCGAGCCAGAGGCCTCCAGCGGAATCCGGGAGAGGGATTGCTCAGTGCCCTGCTTCCCTGGACTGTAA
GCTGCAGAAAGATGTGGGAAGTCCTGTTCTCCACTGAGAACACTAAAAGCACCTTTTGTCAAACGACCGC
TTCACATCTGGGGCTTGTGCACTGGTGGCCTTTTAAACCAGAGACAACCCACAAGATACCTAACCTGCGG
GGCTCTCTGGTACAGTGAGCAACTCAGGAAATGCTTTGGCTTGATTGCTGTGGGCTCTCAGGCCATCGCC
CTCTGGAGTGGTTCTTTTAATGAGAACCTGAAGATTGGCCCCTGAGCCATGTATACCAAGCAAGCTCAAT
CCAGGTTAGCTCCCTCTGGTTGGGGCAAGCTAACGTGCTCCTTGGGCCCCGCGCGTAACTGTGCGTTTTA
TAGGAGACAGCTAGTTCAAGACCCCAGGAAGAAAGCGGCTTTGTCCCCCTCTAGGCCTCGTACAGGCCCA
CATTCATATCTCATTGTTGTTGCAGGGGAGGCAGATGCGATCCAGAACAATGGGACCTCGGCTGAGGACA
CGGCGGTGACAGACTCCAAGCACACAGCAGACCCAAAGAATAACTGGCAAGGCGCCCACCCAGCTGACCC
AGGGAACCGCCCCCACTTGATCCGCCTCTTTTCCCGAGATGCCCCGGGAAGGGAGGACAACACCTTCAAA
GACAGGCCCTCAGAGTCCGACGAGCTTCAGACCATCCAAGAAGACCCCACAGCAGCTTCCGGAGGGATCC
AGATCTTTCGAAGCTAGCGCTACCGGTCGCCACCATGGTCTCCAAGGGCGAGGAGCTGTTCACCGGGGTG
GTGCCCATCCTGGTCGAGCTGGACGGCGATGTCAACGGCCACAAGTTCAGCGTGTCCGGCGAGGGCGAGG
GCGATGCCACCTACGGCAAGCTGACCCTGAAGCTGATCTGCACCACCGGCAAGCTGCCCGTGCCCTGGCC
CACCCTCGTGACCACCCTGGGCTACGGCGTGCAGTGCTTCGCCCGCTACCCCGACCACATGAAGCAGCAC
GACTTCTTCAAGTCCGCCATGCCCGAAGGCTACGTCCAGGAGCGCACCATCTTCTTCAAAGACGACGGCA
ACTACAAGACCCGCGCCGAGGTGAAGTTCGAGGGCGACACCCTGGTGAACCGCATCGAGCTGAAGGGCAT
CGACTTCAAGGAGGACGGCAACATCCTGGGGCACAAGCTGGAGTACAACTACAACAGCCACAACGTCTAT
ATCACCGCCGACAAGCAGAAGAACGGCATCAAGGCCAACTTCAAGATCCGCCACAACATCGAGGACGGCG
GCGTGCAGCTCGCCGACCACTACCAGCAGAACACCCCCATCGGCGACGGCCCCGTGCTGCTGCCCGACAA
CCACTACCTGAGCTACCAGTCCAAGCTGAGCAAAGACCCCAACGAGAAGCGCGATCACATGGTCCTGCTG
GAGTTCGTGACCGCCGCCGGGATCACTCTCGGCATGGACGAGCTGTACAAGGGCTCTGGTGCTACCAACT
TCTCACTGTTGAAACAGGCAGGGGATGTAGAGGAGAATCCAGGGCCTGGTGCTAGTGGAGACTACAAAGA
CCATGACGGAGATTATAAAGATCATGACATCGATTACAAGGATGACGATGACAAGTCCGGACTCAGATCT
GGAGGCTCCGGAGGCCCAGAGCCAGCGAAGTCTGCTCCCGCCCCGAAAAAGGGCTCCAAGAAGGCGGTGA
CTAAGGCGCAGAAGAAAGGCGGCAAGAAGCGCAAGCGCAGCCGCAAGGAGAGCTATTCCATCTATGTGTA
TAAGGTTCTGAAGCAGGTCCACCCTGACACCGGCATTTCGTCCAAGGCCATGGGCATCATGAACTCGTTT
GTGAACGACATTTTCGAGCGCATCGCAGGTGAGGCTTCCCGCCTGGCGCATTACAACAAGCGCTCGACCA
TCACCTCCAGGGAGATCCAGACGGCCGTGCGCCTGCTGCTGCCTGGGGAGTTGGCCAAGCACGCCGTGTC
CGAGGGTACTAAGGCCATCACCAAGTACACCAGCGCTAAGTAATGAGGCGCGCCGCGGCCGCGAATTCGA
TATCATAATCAACCTCTGGATTACAAAATTTGTGAAAGATTGACTGGTATTCTTAACTATGTTGCTCCTT
TTACGCTATGTGGATACGCTGCTTTAATGCCTTTGTATCATGCTATTGCTTCCCGTATGGCTTTCATTTT
CTCCTCCTTGTATAAATCCTGGTTAGTTCTTGCCACGGCGGAACTCATCGCCGCCTGCCTTGCCCGCTGC
TGGACAGGGGCTCGGCTGTTGGGCACTGACAATTCCGTGGCTCGAGAGATCTTCGACTGTGCCTTCTAGT
TGCCAGCCATCTGTTGTTTGCCCCTCCCCCGTGCCTTCCTTGACCCTGGAAGGTGCCACTCCCACTGTCC
TTTCCTAATAAAATGAGGAAATTGCATCGCATTGTCTGAGTAGGTGTCATTCTATTCTGGGGGGTGGGGT
GGGGCAGGACAGCAAGGGGGAGGATTGGGAAGACAATAGCAGGCATGAGATCTCACGTGCGGACCGAGCG
GCCGCAGGAACCCCTAGTGATGGAGTTGGCCACTCCCTCTCTGCGCGCTCGCTCGCTCACTGAGGCCGGG
CGACCAAAGGTCGCCCGACGCCCGGGCTTTGCCCGGGCGGCCTCAGTGAGCGAGCGAGCGCGCAGCTGCC
TGCAGGGGCGCCTGATGCGGTATTTTCTCCTTACGCATCTGTGCGGTATTTCACACCGCATA
[95 nt withheld, positions 4123-4217]
T
[46 nt withheld, positions 4219-4264]
C
[141 nt withheld, positions 4266-4406]
CCTTTGACGTTGGAGTCCACGTTCTTT
[37 nt withheld, positions 4434-4470]
ACTCTATCTCGGGCTATTCTTTTGATTTATAAGGGATTTTGCCGATTTCGGTCTATTGGTTAAAAAATGA
GCTGATTTAACAAAAATTTAACGCGAATTTTAACAAAATATTAACGTTTACAATTTTATGGTGCACTCTC
AGTACAATCTGCTCTGATGCCGCATAGTTAAGCCAGCCCCGACACCCGCCAACACCCGCTGACGCGCCCT
GACGGGCTTGTCTGCTCCCGGCATCCGCTTACAGACAAGCTGTGACCGTCTCCGGGAGCTGCATGTGTCA
GAGGTTTTCACCGTCATCACCGAAACGCGCGAGACGAAAGGGCCTCGTGATACGCCTATTTTTATAGGTT
AATGTCATGATAATAATGGTTTCTTAGACGTCAGGTGGCACTTTTCGGGGAAATGTGCGCGGAACCCCTA
TTTGTTTATTTTTCTAAATACATTCAAATATGTATCCGCTCATGAGACAATAACCCTGATAAATGCTTCA
ATAATATTGAAAAAGGAAGAGTATGAGTATTCAACATTTCCGTGTCGCCCTTATTCCCTTTTTTGCGGCA
TTTTGCCTTCCTGTTTTTGCTCACCCAGAAACGCTGGTGAAAGTAAAAGATGCTGAAGATCAGTTGGGTG
CACGAGTGGGTTACATCGAACTGGATCTCAACAGCGGTAAGATCCTTGAGAGTTTTCGCCCCGAAGAACG
TTTTCCAATGATGAGCACTTTTAAAGTTCTGCTATGTGGCGCGGTATTATCCCGTATTGACGCCGGGCAA
GAGCAACTCGGTCGCCGCATACACTATTCTCAGAATGACTTGGTTGAGTACTCACCAGTCACAGAAAAGC
ATCTTACGGATGGCATGACAGTAAGAGAATTATGCAGTGCTGCCATAACCATGAGTGATAACACTGCGGC
CAACTTACTTCTGACAACGATCGGAGGACCGAAGGAGCTAACCGCTTTTTTGCACAACATGGGGGATCAT
GTAACTCGCCTTGATCGTTGGGAACCGGAGCTGAATGAAGCCATACCAAACGACGAGCGTGACACCACGA
TGCCTGTAGCAATGGCAACAACGTTGCGCAAACTATTAACTGGCGAACTACTTACTCTAGCTTCCCGGCA
ACAATTAATAGACTGGATGGAGGCGGATAAAGTTGCAGGACCACTTCTGCGCTCGGCCCTTCCGGCTGGC
TGGTTTATTGCTGATAAATCTGGAGCCGGTGAGCGTGGGTCTCGCGGTATCATTGCAGCACTGGGGCCAG
ATGGTAAGCCCTCCCGTATCGTAGTTATCTACACGACGGGGAGTCAGGCAACTATGGATGAACGAAATAG
ACAGATCGCTGAGATAGGTGCCTCACTGATTAAGCATTGGTAACTGTCAGACCAAGTTTACTCATATATA
CTTTAGATTGATTTAAAACTTCATTTTTAATTTAAAAGGATCTAGGTGAAGATCCTTTTTGATAATCTCA
TGACCAAAATCCCTTAACGTGAGTTTTCGTTCCACTGAGCGTCAGACCCCGTAGAAAAGATCAAAGGATC
TTCTTGAGATCCTTTTTTTCTGCGCGTAATCTGCTGCTTGCAAACAAAAAAACCACCGCTACCAGCGGTG
GTTTGTTTGCCGGATCAAGAGCTACCAACTCTTTTTCCGAAGGTAACTGGCTTCAGCAGAGCGCAGATAC
CAAATACTGTTCTTCTAGTGTAGCCGTAGTTAGGCCACCACTTCAAGAACTCTGTAGCACCGCCTACATA
CCTCGCTCTGCTAATCCTGTTACCAGTGGCTGCTGCCAGTGGCGATAAGTCGTGTCTTACCGGGTTGGAC
TCAAGACGATAGTTACCGGATAAGGCGCAGCGGTCGGGCTGAACGGGGGGTTCGTGCACACAGCCCAGCT
TGGAGCGAACGACCTACACCGAACTGAGATACCTACAGCGTGAGCTATGAGAAAGCGCCACGCTTCCCGA
AGGGAGAAAGGCGGACAGGTATCCGGTAAGCGGCAGGGTCGGAACAGGAGAGCGCACGAGGGAGCTTCCA
GGGGGAAACGCCTGGTATCTTTATAGTCCTGTCGGGTTTCGCCACCTCTGACTTGAGCGTCGATTTTTGT
GATGCTCGTCAGGGGGGCGGAGCCTATGGAAAAACGCCAGCAACGCGGCCTTTTTACGGTTCCTGGCCTT
TTGCTGGCCTTTTGCTCACATGT
Features (pLannotate 1.2.2; 17 found; start..end, strand, type, name):
     12..39      +  repeat_region  AAV2 ITR (fragment): inverted terminal repeat of adeno-associated virus serotype 2 inverted
     68..95      +  repeat_region  AAV2 ITR (fragment): inverted terminal repeat of adeno-associated virus serotype 2 inverted
   1839..2114    +  CDS            Mbp (fragment): MBP_MOUSE - Also known as Shi. Experimental evidence at protein level: Swiss-Prot protein existence level 1. The classic group of MBP isoforms (isoform 4-isoform 13) are with PLP the most abundant protein components of the myelin membrane in the CNS. They have a role in both its formation and stabilization. The non-classic group of MBP isoforms (isoform 1-isoform 3/Golli-MBPs) may preferentially have a role in the early developing brain long before myelination, maybe as components of transcriptional complexes, and may also be involved in signaling pathways in T-cells and neural cells. Differen
   2135..2851    +  CDS            SYFP2: SYFP2 is a basic (constitutively fluorescent) yellow fluorescent protein published in 2006, derived from Aequorea victoria. It is reported to be a very rapidly-maturing monomer with moderate acid sensitivity.
   2930..2995    +  CDS            3xFLAG: three tandem FLAG® epitope tags, followed by an enterokinase cleavage site
   3026..3403    +  CDS            H2B: human histone H2B; HIST1H2BJ
   3437..3594    +  misc_feature   WPRE (fragment): woodchuck hepatitis virus posttranscriptional regulatory element
   3600..3680    +  misc_feature   WPRE (fragment): woodchuck hepatitis virus posttranscriptional regulatory element
   3697..3808    +  polyA_signal   bGH poly(A) signal: bovine growth hormone polyadenylation signal
   3926..4066    +  repeat_region  AAV2 ITR: inverted terminal repeat of adeno-associated virus serotype 2 inverted
   4071..4122    -  misc_feature   bom (fragment): basis of mobility region from pBR322
   4141..4596    +  rep_origin     f1 ori (sequence partly withheld): f1 bacteriophage origin of replication; arrow indicates direction of (+) strand synthesis
   4597..4646    -  misc_feature   bom (fragment): basis of mobility region from pBR322
   4748..4783    -  CDS            rop (fragment): Rop protein, which maintains plasmids at low copy number; rop
   4878..4982    +  promoter       AmpR promoter: bla
   4983..5843    +  CDS            AmpR: β-lactamase; bla; confers resistance to ampicillin, carbenicillin, and related antibiotics
   6014..6602    +  rep_origin     ori: high-copy-number ColE1/pMB1/pBR322/pUC origin of replication
