[The description below was written by a language model from this plasmid's Addgene catalogue record and pLannotate feature annotations shown in this document.]
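Description:
AiP14084 - pAAV-mMbp_promoter-SYFP2-P2A-3XFLAG-10aa-H2B*-WPRE3-BGHpA (alias CN4084) is a recombinant AAV transfer plasmid of about 6.7 kb, designed to package a viral genome that directly expresses a yellow fluorescent reporter in oligodendrocytes. The plasmid backbone carries a high-copy ColE1/pUC-type origin, an f1 phage origin and an ampicillin resistance gene with its own bla promoter. The expression cassette lies between AAV2 inverted terminal repeats, which are needed for replication and encapsidation of the vector genome. The right ITR is annotated in full, while the left one is detected only as short fragments.

According to the construct name, expression is driven by a mouse myelin basic protein (Mbp) promoter. Consistent with this, the annotation picks up a fragment of mouse Mbp sequence immediately upstream of the reporter. The catalogue field instead lists a beta-globin minimal promoter, but no such element appears in the feature table, so this discrepancy is unresolved in the record.

The coding region begins with SYFP2, a fast-maturing monomeric yellow fluorescent protein. By name, SYFP2 is followed by a P2A self-cleaving peptide and then a 3xFLAG tag joined through a 10-amino-acid linker to human histone H2B. The asterisk in "H2B*" suggests a modified form, although the record gives no details. This arrangement should yield free SYFP2 that fills the cell, plus a separate FLAG-tagged, chromatin-bound histone that marks nuclei, which could allow nuclear immunodetection or isolation. A shortened woodchuck element (WPRE3, annotated as two WPRE fragments) enhances transcript expression, and a bovine growth hormone polyadenylation signal terminates the cassette.
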