Addgene plasmid #208160: AiP14084 - pAAV-mMbp_promoter-SYFP2-P2A-3XFLAG-10aa-H2B*-WPRE3-BGHpA (Alias: CN4084)
Purpose: Direct-expressing SYFP2 in oligodendrocytes AAV Virus
Depositing lab: Allen Institute for Brain Science & Boaz Levi. Depositing organization: Allen Institute.
Backbone
  Vector backbone: rAAV
  Backbone manufacturer: Allen Institute for Brain Science
  Vector type: AAV
Growth in bacteria
  Bacterial resistance: Ampicillin, 100 μg/mL
  Growth temperature: 37°C
  Growth strain: NEB Stable
  Copy number: High Copy
Gene/Insert
  Gene/Insert name: SYFP2
  Species: Synthetic
  Insert size (bp): 720
  Mutation: NA
  Promoter: Beta Globin minimal promoter
  Cloning method: Restriction Enzyme; 5′ cloning site Unknown (unknown if destroyed)
Terms and licenses: Academic/Nonprofit Terms; Industry Terms: Not Available to Industry
Depositor comments: Funded by the Brain Initiative.
How to cite: AiP14084 - pAAV-mMbp_promoter-SYFP2-P2A-3XFLAG-10aa-H2B*-WPRE3-BGHpA (Alias: CN4084) was a gift from Allen Institute for Brain Science & Boaz Levi (Addgene plasmid # 208160 ; http://n2t.net/addgene:208160 ; RRID:Addgene_208160)
